Addgene plasmid #234874: PGK-GFP-LAMP1TM
Purpose: Lentiviral plasmid expressing GFP fused to the transmembrane domain and cytosolic tail of LAMP-1. Designed as a control vector for PGK-HA-PGRN-LAMP1TM.
Depositing lab: Andrew Arrant. Depositing organization: University of Alabama at Birmingham. Publication: Delivering progranulin to neuronal lysosomes protects against excitotoxicity. Davis SE, Roth JR, Aljabi Q, Hakim AR, Savell KE, Day JJ, Arrant AE. J Biol Chem. 2021 Sep;297(3):100993. doi: 10.1016/j.jbc.2021.100993. Epub 2021 Jul 21. PubMed 34298019.
Backbone
  Vector backbone: pRRLSIN.cPPT.PGK-GFP.WPRE
  Backbone manufacturer: Didier Trono (Addgene #12252)
  Backbone size w/o insert (bp): 6661
  Total vector size (bp): 7495
  Vector type: Mammalian Expression, Lentiviral
Growth in bacteria
  Bacterial resistance: Ampicillin, 100 μg/mL
  Growth temperature: 37°C
  Growth strain: NEB Stable
  Copy number: High Copy
Gene/Insert
  Gene/Insert name: EGFP
  Insert size (bp): 834
  Promoter: PGK
  Tag / fusion protein: LAMP-1 transmembrane domain and cytosolic tail (C terminal on insert)
  Cloning method: Ligation Independent Cloning
  Sequencing primers: 5′ gggtgtggggcggtagtg; 3′ cataaagagacagcaaccagga
Resource information
  A portion of this plasmid was derived from a plasmid made by: IDT (LAMP-1 TM obtained as G block and cloned into Addgene #12252)
Terms and licenses: Academic/Nonprofit Terms; Industry Terms: Not Available to Industry
How to cite: PGK-GFP-LAMP1TM was a gift from Andrew Arrant (Addgene plasmid # 234874 ; http://n2t.net/addgene:234874 ; RRID:Addgene_234874)
