[The description below was written by a language model from this plasmid's Addgene catalogue record and pLannotate feature annotations shown in this document.]
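Description:
PGK-GFP-LAMP1TM is a third-generation, self-inactivating lentiviral transfer plasmid for mammalian expression, built on the pRRLSIN.cPPT.PGK-GFP.WPRE backbone and totalling about 7.5 kb. It is propagated in E. coli through a high-copy ColE1/pUC-type origin with ampicillin selection (AmpR/β-lactamase). The backbone also carries an f1 origin, an SV40 origin and poly(A) signal, and leftover cloning-vector elements (lac promoter/operator, lacZα and lacI fragments, T7 and T3 promoters) that play no role in the payload. Genomic RNA for packaging is transcribed from a chimeric RSV promoter fused to a truncated HIV-1 5' LTR, which makes production Tat-independent. The Ψ packaging signal with an adjoining gag fragment, the Rev response element and the cPPT/CTS support encapsidation, Rev-dependent nuclear export and efficient transduction. The 3' LTR has a ΔU3 deletion, so the integrated provirus lacks LTR promoter activity and expression depends on the internal promoter.

The payload is driven by the human PGK promoter and encodes EGFP fused at its C terminus to a short fragment of human LAMP-1 comprising the transmembrane domain and cytosolic tail. This segment was obtained as a synthetic fragment and inserted into the parental GFP vector by ligation-independent cloning. A WPRE downstream of the fusion enhances transcript stability and expression. No mammalian drug-selection marker is annotated, so transduced cells would be identified by GFP fluorescence. According to the record, the construct serves as the control vector for PGK-HA-PGRN-LAMP1TM, in which the same LAMP-1 segment is attached to HA-tagged progranulin. That work concerned delivering progranulin to neuronal lysosomes.
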