Features (pLannotate 1.2.2; 27 found; start..end, strand, type, name):
      8..234     +  promoter       RSV promoter: Rous sarcoma virus enhancer/promoter
    235..415     +  LTR            5' LTR (truncated): truncated 5' long terminal repeat (LTR) from HIV-1
    462..587     +  misc_feature   HIV-1 Ψ: packaging signal of human immunodeficiency virus type 1
    571..934     +  CDS            HIV-1 gag (fragment): gag protein from human immunodeficiency virus 1; gag
   1080..1313    +  misc_feature   RRE: The Rev response element (RRE) of HIV-1 allows for Rev-dependent mRNA export from the nucleus to the cytoplasm.
   1690..1790    +  CDS            Rev (fragment): human immunodeficiency virus 1 (HIV-1) Rev protein; rev; enhances nuclear export of unspliced and incompletely spliced viral mRNAs
   1809..1926    +  misc_feature   cPPT/CTS: central polypurine tract and central termination sequence of HIV-1
   1946..1969    -  misc_feature   MCS (fragment): pBluescript multiple cloning site
   1972..2482    +  promoter       hPGK promoter: human phosphoglycerate kinase 1 promoter
   2503..3219    +  CDS            EGFP: EGFP is a basic (constitutively fluorescent) green fluorescent protein published in 1996, derived from Aequorea victoria. It is reported to be a rapidly-maturing weak dimer with moderate acid sensitivity.
   3225..3336    +  CDS            LAMP1 (fragment): human lysosome-associated membrane glycoprotein 1
   3346..3934    +  misc_feature   WPRE: woodchuck hepatitis virus posttranscriptional regulatory element
   3951..4019    +  CDS            nef (fragment): NEF_HV1Z2 - Experimental evidence at protein level: Swiss-Prot protein existence level 1. Extracellular Nef protein targets CD4(+) T-lymphocytes for apoptosis by interacting with CXCR4 surface receptors. From Human immunodeficiency virus type 1 group M subtype D (isolate Z2/CDC-Z34) (HIV-1).
   4021..4254    +  LTR            3' LTR (ΔU3): self-inactivating 3' long terminal repeat (LTR) from HIV-1
   4326..4447    +  polyA_signal   SV40 poly(A) signal: SV40 polyadenylation signal
   4487..4622    +  rep_origin     SV40 ori: SV40 origin of replication
   4643..4661    -  promoter       T7 promoter: promoter for bacteriophage T7 RNA polymerase
   4669..4824    +  CDS            lacZα (fragment): LacZα fragment of β-galactosidase; lacZ fragment
   4829..5257    +  rep_origin     f1 ori (sequence partly withheld): f1 bacteriophage origin of replication; arrow indicates direction of (+) strand synthesis
   5310..5414    +  promoter       AmpR promoter: bla
   5415..6275    +  CDS            AmpR: β-lactamase; bla; confers resistance to ampicillin, carbenicillin, and related antibiotics
   6446..7034    +  rep_origin     ori: high-copy-number ColE1/pMB1/pBR322/pUC origin of replication
   7217..7309    +  CDS            lacI (fragment): lac repressor; lacI; The lac repressor binds to the lac operator to inhibit transcription in E. coli. This inhibition can be relieved by adding lactose or isopropyl-β-D-thiogalactopyranoside (IPTG).
   7322..7343    +  protein_bind   CAP binding site: CAP binding activates transcription in the presence of cAMP. E. coli catabolite activator protein
   7358..7388    +  promoter       lac promoter: promoter for the E. coli lac operon
   7396..7412    +  protein_bind   lac operator: The lac repressor binds to the lac operator to inhibit transcription in E. coli. This inhibition can be relieved by adding lactose or isopropyl-β-D-thiogalactopyranoside (IPTG). lac repressor encoded by lacI
   7457..7475    +  promoter       T3 promoter: promoter for bacteriophage T3 RNA polymerase
>Addgene plasmid #234874 | PGK-GFP-LAMP1TM | addgene full sequence | sequence record 469048 | Addgene NGS Result
AGCTTAATGTAGTCTTATGCAATACTCTTGTAGTCTTGCAACATGGTAACGATGAGTTAGCAACATGCCT
TACAAGGAGAGAAAAAGCACCGTGCATGCCGATTGGTGGAAGTAAGGTGGTACGATCGTGCCTTATTAGG
AAGGCAACAGACGGGTCTGACATGGATTGGACGAACCACTGAATTGCCGCATTGCAGAGATATTGTATTT
AAGTGCCTAGCTCGATACATAAACGGGTCTCTCTGGTTAGACCAGATCTGAGCCTGGGAGCTCTCTGGCT
AACTAGGGAACCCACTGCTTAAGCCTCAATAAAGCTTGCCTTGAGTGCTTCAAGTAGTGTGTGCCCGTCT
GTTGTGTGACTCTGGTAACTAGAGATCCCTCAGACCCTTTTAGTCAGTGTGGAAAATCTCTAGCAGTGGC
GCCCGAACAGGGACTTGAAAGCGAAAGGGAAACCAGAGGAGCTCTCTCGACGCAGGACTCGGCTTGCTGA
AGCGCGCACGGCAAGAGGCGAGGGGCGGCGACTGGTGAGTACGCCAAAAATTTTGACTAGCGGAGGCTAG
AAGGAGAGAGATGGGTGCGAGAGCGTCAGTATTAAGCGGGGGAGAATTAGATCGCGATGGGAAAAAATTC
GGTTAAGGCCAGGGGGAAAGAAAAAATATAAATTAAAACATATAGTATGGGCAAGCAGGGAGCTAGAACG
ATTCGCAGTTAATCCTGGCCTGTTAGAAACATCAGAAGGCTGTAGACAAATACTGGGACAGCTACAACCA
TCCCTTCAGACAGGATCAGAAGAACTTAGATCATTATATAATACAGTAGCAACCCTCTATTGTGTGCATC
AAAGGATAGAGATAAAAGACACCAAGGAAGCTTTAGACAAGATAGAGGAAGAGCAAAACAAAAGTAAGAC
CACCGCACAGCAAGCGGCCGCTGATCTTCAGACCTGGAGGAGGAGATATGAGGGACAATTGGAGAAGTGA
ATTATATAAATATAAAGTAGTAAAAATTGAACCATTAGGAGTAGCACCCACCAAGGCAAAGAGAAGAGTG
GTGCAGAGAGAAAAAAGAGCAGTGGGAATAGGAGCTTTGTTCCTTGGGTTCTTGGGAGCAGCAGGAAGCA
CTATGGGCGCAGCGTCAATGACGCTGACGGTACAGGCCAGACAATTATTGTCTGGTATAGTGCAGCAGCA
GAACAATTTGCTGAGGGCTATTGAGGCGCAACAGCATCTGTTGCAACTCACAGTCTGGGGCATCAAGCAG
CTCCAGGCAAGAATCCTGGCTGTGGAAAGATACCTAAAGGATCAACAGCTCCTGGGGATTTGGGGTTGCT
CTGGAAAACTCATTTGCACCACTGCTGTGCCTTGGAATGCTAGTTGGAGTAATAAATCTCTGGAACAGAT
TTGGAATCACACGACCTGGATGGAGTGGGACAGAGAAATTAACAATTACACAAGCTTAATACACTCCTTA
ATTGAAGAATCGCAAAACCAGCAAGAAAAGAATGAACAAGAATTATTGGAATTAGATAAATGGGCAAGTT
TGTGGAATTGGTTTAACATAACAAATTGGCTGTGGTATATAAAATTATTCATAATGATAGTAGGAGGCTT
GGTAGGTTTAAGAATAGTTTTTGCTGTACTTTCTATAGTGAATAGAGTTAGGCAGGGATATTCACCATTA
TCGTTTCAGACCCACCTCCCAACCCCGAGGGGACCCGACAGGCCCGAAGGAATAGAAGAAGAAGGTGGAG
AGAGAGACAGAGACAGATCCATTCGATTAGTGAACGGATCTCGACGGTATCGGTTAACTTTTAAAAGAAA
AGGGGGGATTGGGGGGTACAGTGCAGGGGAAAGAATAGTAGACATAATAGCAACAGACATACAAACTAAA
GAATTACAAAAACAAATTACAAAAATTCAAAATTTTATCGATCACGAGACTAGCCTCGAGAAGCTTGATA
TCGAATTCCACGGGGTTGGGGTTGCGCCTTTTCCAAGGCAGCCCTGGGTTTGCGCAGGGACGCGGCTGCT
CTGGGCGTGGTTCCGGGAAACGCAGCGGCGCCGACCCTGGGTCTCGCACATTCTTCACGTCCGTTCGCAG
CGTCACCCGGATCTTCGCCGCTACCCTTGTGGGCCCCCCGGCGACGCTTCCTGCTCCGCCCCTAAGTCGG
GAAGGTTCCTTGCGGTTCGCGGCGTGCCGGACGTGACAAACGGAAGCCGCACGTCTCACTAGTACCCTCG
CAGACGGACAGCGCCAGGGAGCAATGGCAGCGCGCCGACCGCGATGGGCTGTGGCCAATAGCGGCTGCTC
AGCAGGGCGCGCCGAGAGCAGCGGCCGGGAAGGGGCGGTGCGGGAGGCGGGGTGTGGGGCGGTAGTGTGG
GCCCTGTTCCTGCCCGCGCGGTGTTCCGCATTCTGCAAGCCTCCGGAGCGCACGTCGGCAGTCGGCTCCC
TCGTTGACCGAATCACCGACCTCTCTCCCCAGGGGGATCCACCGGTGCCACCATGGTGAGCAAGGGCGAG
GAGCTGTTCACCGGGGTGGTGCCCATCCTGGTCGAGCTGGACGGCGACGTAAACGGCCACAAGTTCAGCG
TGTCCGGCGAGGGCGAGGGCGATGCCACCTACGGCAAGCTGACCCTGAAGTTCATCTGCACCACCGGCAA
GCTGCCCGTGCCCTGGCCCACCCTCGTGACCACCCTGACCTACGGCGTGCAGTGCTTCAGCCGCTACCCC
GACCACATGAAGCAGCACGACTTCTTCAAGTCCGCCATGCCCGAAGGCTACGTCCAGGAGCGCACCATCT
TCTTCAAGGACGACGGCAACTACAAGACCCGCGCCGAGGTGAAGTTCGAGGGCGACACCCTGGTGAACCG
CATCGAGCTGAAGGGCATCGACTTCAAGGAGGACGGCAACATCCTGGGGCACAAGCTGGAGTACAACTAC
AACAGCCACAACGTCTATATCATGGCCGACAAGCAGAAGAACGGCATCAAGGTGAACTTCAAGATCCGCC
ACAACATCGAGGACGGCAGCGTGCAGCTCGCCGACCACTACCAGCAGAACACCCCCATCGGCGACGGCCC
CGTGCTGCTGCCCGACAACCACTACCTGAGCACCCAGTCCGCCCTGAGCAAAGACCCCAACGAGAAGCGC
GATCACATGGTCCTGCTGGAGTTCGTGACCGCCGCCGGGATCACTCTCGGCATGGACGAGCTGTACAAGG
TCGACATGCTGATCCCCATCGCTGTGGGTGGTGCCCTGGCGGGGCTGGTCCTCATCGTCCTCATCGCCTA
CCTCGTCGGCAGGAAGAGGAGTCACGCAGGCTACCAGACTATCTAGTAGGTCGACAATCAACCTCTGGAT
TACAAAATTTGTGAAAGATTGACTGGTATTCTTAACTATGTTGCTCCTTTTACGCTATGTGGATACGCTG
CTTTAATGCCTTTGTATCATGCTATTGCTTCCCGTATGGCTTTCATTTTCTCCTCCTTGTATAAATCCTG
GTTGCTGTCTCTTTATGAGGAGTTGTGGCCCGTTGTCAGGCAACGTGGCGTGGTGTGCACTGTGTTTGCT
GACGCAACCCCCACTGGTTGGGGCATTGCCACCACCTGTCAGCTCCTTTCCGGGACTTTCGCTTTCCCCC
TCCCTATTGCCACGGCGGAACTCATCGCCGCCTGCCTTGCCCGCTGCTGGACAGGGGCTCGGCTGTTGGG
CACTGACAATTCCGTGGTGTTGTCGGGGAAGCTGACGTCCTTTCCATGGCTGCTCGCCTGTGTTGCCACC
TGGATTCTGCGCGGGACGTCCTTCTGCTACGTCCCTTCGGCCCTCAATCCAGCGGACCTTCCTTCCCGCG
GCCTGCTGCCGGCTCTGCGGCCTCTTCCGCGTCTTCGCCTTCGCCCTCAGACGAGTCGGATCTCCCTTTG
GGCCGCCTCCCCGCCTGGAATTCGAGCTCGGTACCTTTAAGACCAATGACTTACAAGGCAGCTGTAGATC
TTAGCCACTTTTTAAAAGAAAAGGGGGGACTGGAAGGGCTAATTCACTCCCAACGAAGACAAGATCTGCT
TTTTGCTTGTACTGGGTCTCTCTGGTTAGACCAGATCTGAGCCTGGGAGCTCTCTGGCTAACTAGGGAAC
CCACTGCTTAAGCCTCAATAAAGCTTGCCTTGAGTGCTTCAAGTAGTGTGTGCCCGTCTGTTGTGTGACT
CTGGTAACTAGAGATCCCTCAGACCCTTTTAGTCAGTGTGGAAAATCTCTAGCAGTAGTAGTTCATGTCA
TCTTATTATTCAGTATTTATAACTTGCAAAGAAATGAATATCAGAGAGTGAGAGGAACTTGTTTATTGCA
GCTTATAATGGTTACAAATAAAGCAATAGCATCACAAATTTCACAAATAAAGCATTTTTTTCACTGCATT
CTAGTTGTGGTTTGTCCAAACTCATCAATGTATCTTATCATGTCTGGCTCTAGCTATCCCGCCCCTAACT
CCGCCCATCCCGCCCCTAACTCCGCCCAGTTCCGCCCATTCTCCGCCCCATGGCTGACTAATTTTTTTTA
TTTATGCAGAGGCCGAGGCCGCCTCGGCCTCTGAGCTATTCCAGAAGTAGTGAGGAGGCTTTTTTGGAGG
CCTAGGGACGTACCCAATTCGCCCTATAGTGAGTCGTATTACGCGCGCTCACTGGCCGTCGTTTTACAAC
GTCGTGACTGGGAAAACCCTGGCGTTACCCAACTTAATCGCCTTGCAGCACATCCCCCTTTCGCCAGCTG
GCGTAATAGCGAAGAGGCCCGCACCGATCGCCCTTCCCAACAGTTGCGCAGCCTGAATGGCGAATGGG
[124 nt withheld, positions 4829-4952]
C
[91 nt withheld, positions 4954-5044]
A
[49 nt withheld, positions 5046-5094]
CCTTTGACGTTGGAGTCCACGTTCTTT
[37 nt withheld, positions 5122-5158]
ACCCTATCTCGGTCTATTCTTTTGATTTATAAGGGATTTTGCCGATTTCGGCCTATTGGTTAAAAAATGA
GCTGATTTAACAAAAATTTAACGCGAATTTTAACAAAATATTAACGCTTACAATTTAGGTGGCACTTTTC
GGGGAAATGTGCGCGGAACCCCTATTTGTTTATTTTTCTAAATACATTCAAATATGTATCCGCTCATGAG
ACAATAACCCTGATAAATGCTTCAATAATATTGAAAAAGGAAGAGTATGAGTATTCAACATTTCCGTGTC
GCCCTTATTCCCTTTTTTGCGGCATTTTGCCTTCCTGTTTTTGCTCACCCAGAAACGCTGGTGAAAGTAA
AAGATGCTGAAGATCAGTTGGGTGCACGAGTGGGTTACATCGAACTGGATCTCAACAGCGGTAAGATCCT
TGAGAGTTTTCGCCCCGAAGAACGTTTTCCAATGATGAGCACTTTTAAAGTTCTGCTATGTGGCGCGGTA
TTATCCCGTATTGACGCCGGGCAAGAGCAACTCGGTCGCCGCATACACTATTCTCAGAATGACTTGGTTG
AGTACTCACCAGTCACAGAAAAGCATCTTACGGATGGCATGACAGTAAGAGAATTATGCAGTGCTGCCAT
AACCATGAGTGATAACACTGCGGCCAACTTACTTCTGACAACGATCGGAGGACCGAAGGAGCTAACCGCT
TTTTTGCACAACATGGGGGATCATGTAACTCGCCTTGATCGTTGGGAACCGGAGCTGAATGAAGCCATAC
CAAACGACGAGCGTGACACCACGATGCCTGTAGCAATGGCAACAACGTTGCGCAAACTATTAACTGGCGA
ACTACTTACTCTAGCTTCCCGGCAACAATTAATAGACTGGATGGAGGCGGATAAAGTTGCAGGACCACTT
CTGCGCTCGGCCCTTCCGGCTGGCTGGTTTATTGCTGATAAATCTGGAGCCGGTGAGCGTGGGTCTCGCG
GTATCATTGCAGCACTGGGGCCAGATGGTAAGCCCTCCCGTATCGTAGTTATCTACACGACGGGGAGTCA
GGCAACTATGGATGAACGAAATAGACAGATCGCTGAGATAGGTGCCTCACTGATTAAGCATTGGTAACTG
TCAGACCAAGTTTACTCATATATACTTTAGATTGATTTAAAACTTCATTTTTAATTTAAAAGGATCTAGG
TGAAGATCCTTTTTGATAATCTCATGACCAAAATCCCTTAACGTGAGTTTTCGTTCCACTGAGCGTCAGA
CCCCGTAGAAAAGATCAAAGGATCTTCTTGAGATCCTTTTTTTCTGCGCGTAATCTGCTGCTTGCAAACA
AAAAAACCACCGCTACCAGCGGTGGTTTGTTTGCCGGATCAAGAGCTACCAACTCTTTTTCCGAAGGTAA
CTGGCTTCAGCAGAGCGCAGATACCAAATACTGTTCTTCTAGTGTAGCCGTAGTTAGGCCACCACTTCAA
GAACTCTGTAGCACCGCCTACATACCTCGCTCTGCTAATCCTGTTACCAGTGGCTGCTGCCAGTGGCGAT
AAGTCGTGTCTTACCGGGTTGGACTCAAGACGATAGTTACCGGATAAGGCGCAGCGGTCGGGCTGAACGG
GGGGTTCGTGCACACAGCCCAGCTTGGAGCGAACGACCTACACCGAACTGAGATACCTACAGCGTGAGCT
ATGAGAAAGCGCCACGCTTCCCGAAGGGAGAAAGGCGGACAGGTATCCGGTAAGCGGCAGGGTCGGAACA
GGAGAGCGCACGAGGGAGCTTCCAGGGGGAAACGCCTGGTATCTTTATAGTCCTGTCGGGTTTCGCCACC
TCTGACTTGAGCGTCGATTTTTGTGATGCTCGTCAGGGGGGCGGAGCCTATGGAAAAACGCCAGCAACGC
GGCCTTTTTACGGTTCCTGGCCTTTTGCTGGCCTTTTGCTCACATGTTCTTTCCTGCGTTATCCCCTGAT
TCTGTGGATAACCGTATTACCGCCTTTGAGTGAGCTGATACCGCTCGCCGCAGCCGAACGACCGAGCGCA
GCGAGTCAGTGAGCGAGGAAGCGGAAGAGCGCCCAATACGCAAACCGCCTCTCCCCGCGCGTTGGCCGAT
TCATTAATGCAGCTGGCACGACAGGTTTCCCGACTGGAAAGCGGGCAGTGAGCGCAACGCAATTAATGTG
AGTTAGCTCACTCATTAGGCACCCCAGGCTTTACACTTTATGCTTCCGGCTCGTATGTTGTGTGGAATTG
TGAGCGGATAACAATTTCACACAGGAAACAGCTATGACCATGATTACGCCAAGCGCGCAATTAACCCTCA
CTAAAGGGAACAAAAGCTGGAGCTGCA
